Addgene plasmid #193700: pLKO.1 puro shCALM2-2
Purpose: Constitutive lentiviral expression of CALM2 shRNA
Depositing lab: William Hahn. Depositing organization: Dana-Farber Cancer Institute. Publication: YAP1 and PRDM14 converge to promote cell survival and tumorigenesis. Kim M, Ly SH, Xie Y, Duronio GN, Ford-Roshon D, Hwang JH, Sulahian R, Rennhack JP, So J, Gjoerup O, Talamas JA, Grandclaudon M, Long HW, Doench JG, Sethi NS, Giannakis M, Hahn WC. Dev Cell. 2022 Jan 24;57(2):212-227.e8. doi: 10.1016/j.devcel.2021.12.006. Epub 2022 Jan 5. PubMed 34990589.
Backbone
  Vector backbone: pLKO.1 puro
  Vector type: Lentiviral
Growth in bacteria
  Bacterial resistance: Ampicillin, 100 μg/mL
  Growth temperature: 37°C
  Growth strain: NEB Stable
  Copy number: High Copy
Gene/Insert
  Gene/Insert name: CALM2
  gRNA/shRNA sequence: CCGGGAAGAGTTTGTACAAATGATGCTCGAGCATCATTTGTACAAACTCTTCTTTTTTG
  Species: H. sapiens (human)
  Entrez Gene: CALM2 (a.k.a. CALM, CALML2, CAM1, CAM3, CAMC, CAMII, CAMIII, LQT15, PHKD, PHKD2, caM)
  Cloning method: Restriction Enzyme; 5′ cloning site Age1 (unknown if destroyed); 3′ cloning site EcoR1 (unknown if destroyed)
  Sequencing primers: 5′ LKO.1 5'
Resource information
  A portion of this plasmid was derived from a plasmid made by: Broad Institute (GPP)
Terms and licenses: Academic/Nonprofit Terms; Industry Terms: Not Available to Industry
Depositor comments: Clone ID: TRCN0000196508
How to cite: pLKO.1 puro shCALM2-2 was a gift from William Hahn (Addgene plasmid # 193700 ; http://n2t.net/addgene:193700 ; RRID:Addgene_193700)
