[The description below was written by a language model from this plasmid's Addgene catalogue record and pLannotate feature annotations shown in this document.]
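Description:
pLKO.1 puro shCALM2-2 is a lentiviral shRNA vector built on the pLKO.1 puro backbone for constitutive knockdown of human CALM2, one of the genes encoding calmodulin. It is maintained in E. coli as a high-copy plasmid through a ColE1/pUC-type origin and selected with ampicillin via the AmpR β-lactamase gene. An f1 origin, an SV40 origin and poly(A) signal, and remnants of the lac region with flanking T7 and T3 promoters are also annotated in the bacterial portion of the 7,085 nt sequence.

The viral segment follows a self-inactivating design. An RSV promoter fused to a truncated HIV-1 5' LTR drives production of the genomic RNA in packaging cells. It is followed by the Ψ packaging signal with a gag fragment, the Rev response element for Rev-dependent nuclear export, a cPPT/CTS element, and a ΔU3 3' LTR that disables LTR promoter activity after integration.

Within this frame, the human U6 RNA polymerase III promoter transcribes the hairpin, which was cloned between the AgeI and EcoRI sites. The feature table picks it up as two short calmodulin fragments on opposite strands, corresponding to the sense and antisense arms separated by a loop. Downstream, the human PGK promoter expresses puromycin N-acetyltransferase, allowing puromycin selection of transduced mammalian cells. The hairpin derives from a Broad Institute shRNA library clone. The construct is intended for producing lentivirus, with packaging functions supplied in trans, to stably deplete CALM2 in human cells. It was deposited in connection with a study of YAP1 and PRDM14 in cell survival and tumorigenesis.
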