Features (pLannotate 1.2.2; 27 found; start..end, strand, type, name):
    608..691     +  CDS            nef (fragment): NEF_HV1Z2 - Experimental evidence at protein level: Swiss-Prot protein existence level 1. Extracellular Nef protein targets CD4(+) T-lymphocytes for apoptosis by interacting with CXCR4 surface receptors. From Human immunodeficiency virus type 1 group M subtype D (isolate Z2/CDC-Z34) (HIV-1).
    693..926     +  LTR            3' LTR (ΔU3): self-inactivating 3' long terminal repeat (LTR) from HIV-1
    998..1119    +  polyA_signal   SV40 poly(A) signal: SV40 polyadenylation signal
   1159..1294    +  rep_origin     SV40 ori: SV40 origin of replication
   1315..1333    -  promoter       T7 promoter: promoter for bacteriophage T7 RNA polymerase
   1341..1496    +  CDS            lacZα (fragment): LacZα fragment of β-galactosidase; lacZ fragment
   1501..1929    +  rep_origin     f1 ori (sequence partly withheld): f1 bacteriophage origin of replication; arrow indicates direction of (+) strand synthesis
   1982..2086    +  promoter       AmpR promoter: bla
   2087..2947    +  CDS            AmpR: β-lactamase; bla; confers resistance to ampicillin, carbenicillin, and related antibiotics
   3118..3706    +  rep_origin     ori: high-copy-number ColE1/pMB1/pBR322/pUC origin of replication
   3889..3981    +  CDS            lacI (fragment): lac repressor; lacI; The lac repressor binds to the lac operator to inhibit transcription in E. coli. This inhibition can be relieved by adding lactose or isopropyl-β-D-thiogalactopyranoside (IPTG).
   3994..4015    +  protein_bind   CAP binding site: CAP binding activates transcription in the presence of cAMP. E. coli catabolite activator protein
   4030..4060    +  promoter       lac promoter: promoter for the E. coli lac operon
   4068..4084    +  protein_bind   lac operator: The lac repressor binds to the lac operator to inhibit transcription in E. coli. This inhibition can be relieved by adding lactose or isopropyl-β-D-thiogalactopyranoside (IPTG). lac repressor encoded by lacI
   4129..4147    +  promoter       T3 promoter: promoter for bacteriophage T3 RNA polymerase
   4175..4401    +  promoter       RSV promoter: Rous sarcoma virus enhancer/promoter
   4402..4582    +  LTR            5' LTR (truncated): truncated 5' long terminal repeat (LTR) from HIV-1
   4629..4754    +  misc_feature   HIV-1 Ψ: packaging signal of human immunodeficiency virus type 1
   4738..5101    +  CDS            HIV-1 gag (fragment): gag protein from human immunodeficiency virus 1; gag
   5247..5480    +  misc_feature   RRE: The Rev response element (RRE) of HIV-1 allows for Rev-dependent mRNA export from the nucleus to the cytoplasm.
   5857..5957    +  CDS            Rev (fragment): human immunodeficiency virus 1 (HIV-1) Rev protein; rev; enhances nuclear export of unspliced and incompletely spliced viral mRNAs
   6007..6247    +  promoter       U6 promoter: RNA polymerase III promoter for human U6 snRNA
   6258..6278    +  CDS            calmodulin (fragment): calcium-binding protein
   6285..6305    -  CDS            calmodulin (fragment): calcium-binding protein
   6353..6470    +  misc_feature   cPPT/CTS: central polypurine tract and central termination sequence of HIV-1
   6519..7029    +  promoter       hPGK promoter: human phosphoglycerate kinase 1 promoter
   7051..565     +  CDS            PuroR (across the origin): puromycin N-acetyltransferase; pac from Streptomyces alboniger; confers resistance to puromycin
>Addgene plasmid #193700 | pLKO.1 puro shCALM2-2 | addgene full sequence | sequence record 380243 | Addgene NGS Result
CCGCGACGACGTCCCCAGGGCCGTACGCACCCTCGCCGCCGCGTTCGCCGACTACCCCGCCACGCGCCAC
ACCGTCGATCCGGACCGCCACATCGAGCGGGTCACCGAGCTGCAAGAACTCTTCCTCACGCGCGTCGGGC
TCGACATCGGCAAGGTGTGGGTCGCGGACGACGGCGCCGCGGTGGCGGTCTGGACCACGCCGGAGAGCGT
CGAAGCGGGGGCGGTGTTCGCCGAGATCGGCCCGCGCATGGCCGAGTTGAGCGGTTCCCGGCTGGCCGCG
CAGCAACAGATGGAAGGCCTCCTGGCGCCGCACCGGCCCAAGGAGCCCGCGTGGTTCCTGGCCACCGTCG
GCGTCTCGCCCGACCACCAGGGCAAGGGTCTGGGCAGCGCCGTCGTGCTCCCCGGAGTGGAGGCGGCCGA
GCGCGCCGGGGTGCCCGCCTTCCTGGAGACCTCCGCGCCCCGCAACCTCCCCTTCTACGAGCGGCTCGGC
TTCACCGTCACCGCCGACGTCGAGGTGCCCGAAGGACCGCGCACCTGGTGCATGACCCGCAAGCCCGGTG
CCTGACGCCCGCCCCACGACCCGCAGCGCCCGACCGAAAGGAGCGCACGACCCCATGCATCGGTACCTTT
AAGACCAATGACTTACAAGGCAGCTGTAGATCTTAGCCACTTTTTAAAAGAAAAGGGGGGACTGGAAGGG
CTAATTCACTCCCAACGAAGACAAGATCTGCTTTTTGCTTGTACTGGGTCTCTCTGGTTAGACCAGATCT
GAGCCTGGGAGCTCTCTGGCTAACTAGGGAACCCACTGCTTAAGCCTCAATAAAGCTTGCCTTGAGTGCT
TCAAGTAGTGTGTGCCCGTCTGTTGTGTGACTCTGGTAACTAGAGATCCCTCAGACCCTTTTAGTCAGTG
TGGAAAATCTCTAGCAGTAGTAGTTCATGTCATCTTATTATTCAGTATTTATAACTTGCAAAGAAATGAA
TATCAGAGAGTGAGAGGAACTTGTTTATTGCAGCTTATAATGGTTACAAATAAAGCAATAGCATCACAAA
TTTCACAAATAAAGCATTTTTTTCACTGCATTCTAGTTGTGGTTTGTCCAAACTCATCAATGTATCTTAT
CATGTCTGGCTCTAGCTATCCCGCCCCTAACTCCGCCCATCCCGCCCCTAACTCCGCCCAGTTCCGCCCA
TTCTCCGCCCCATGGCTGACTAATTTTTTTTATTTATGCAGAGGCCGAGGCCGCCTCGGCCTCTGAGCTA
TTCCAGAAGTAGTGAGGAGGCTTTTTTGGAGGCCTAGGGACGTACCCAATTCGCCCTATAGTGAGTCGTA
TTACGCGCGCTCACTGGCCGTCGTTTTACAACGTCGTGACTGGGAAAACCCTGGCGTTACCCAACTTAAT
CGCCTTGCAGCACATCCCCCTTTCGCCAGCTGGCGTAATAGCGAAGAGGCCCGCACCGATCGCCCTTCCC
AACAGTTGCGCAGCCTGAATGGCGAATGGG
[124 nt withheld, positions 1501-1624]
C
[91 nt withheld, positions 1626-1716]
A
[49 nt withheld, positions 1718-1766]
CCTTTGACGTTGGAGTCCACGTTCTTT
[37 nt withheld, positions 1794-1830]
ACCCTATCTCGGTCTATTCTTTTGATTTATAAGGGATTTTGCCGATTTCGGCCTATTGGTTAAAAAATGA
GCTGATTTAACAAAAATTTAACGCGAATTTTAACAAAATATTAACGCTTACAATTTAGGTGGCACTTTTC
GGGGAAATGTGCGCGGAACCCCTATTTGTTTATTTTTCTAAATACATTCAAATATGTATCCGCTCATGAG
ACAATAACCCTGATAAATGCTTCAATAATATTGAAAAAGGAAGAGTATGAGTATTCAACATTTCCGTGTC
GCCCTTATTCCCTTTTTTGCGGCATTTTGCCTTCCTGTTTTTGCTCACCCAGAAACGCTGGTGAAAGTAA
AAGATGCTGAAGATCAGTTGGGTGCACGAGTGGGTTACATCGAACTGGATCTCAACAGCGGTAAGATCCT
TGAGAGTTTTCGCCCCGAAGAACGTTTTCCAATGATGAGCACTTTTAAAGTTCTGCTATGTGGCGCGGTA
TTATCCCGTATTGACGCCGGGCAAGAGCAACTCGGTCGCCGCATACACTATTCTCAGAATGACTTGGTTG
AGTACTCACCAGTCACAGAAAAGCATCTTACGGATGGCATGACAGTAAGAGAATTATGCAGTGCTGCCAT
AACCATGAGTGATAACACTGCGGCCAACTTACTTCTGACAACGATCGGAGGACCGAAGGAGCTAACCGCT
TTTTTGCACAACATGGGGGATCATGTAACTCGCCTTGATCGTTGGGAACCGGAGCTGAATGAAGCCATAC
CAAACGACGAGCGTGACACCACGATGCCTGTAGCAATGGCAACAACGTTGCGCAAACTATTAACTGGCGA
ACTACTTACTCTAGCTTCCCGGCAACAATTAATAGACTGGATGGAGGCGGATAAAGTTGCAGGACCACTT
CTGCGCTCGGCCCTTCCGGCTGGCTGGTTTATTGCTGATAAATCTGGAGCCGGTGAGCGTGGGTCTCGCG
GTATCATTGCAGCACTGGGGCCAGATGGTAAGCCCTCCCGTATCGTAGTTATCTACACGACGGGGAGTCA
GGCAACTATGGATGAACGAAATAGACAGATCGCTGAGATAGGTGCCTCACTGATTAAGCATTGGTAACTG
TCAGACCAAGTTTACTCATATATACTTTAGATTGATTTAAAACTTCATTTTTAATTTAAAAGGATCTAGG
TGAAGATCCTTTTTGATAATCTCATGACCAAAATCCCTTAACGTGAGTTTTCGTTCCACTGAGCGTCAGA
CCCCGTAGAAAAGATCAAAGGATCTTCTTGAGATCCTTTTTTTCTGCGCGTAATCTGCTGCTTGCAAACA
AAAAAACCACCGCTACCAGCGGTGGTTTGTTTGCCGGATCAAGAGCTACCAACTCTTTTTCCGAAGGTAA
CTGGCTTCAGCAGAGCGCAGATACCAAATACTGTTCTTCTAGTGTAGCCGTAGTTAGGCCACCACTTCAA
GAACTCTGTAGCACCGCCTACATACCTCGCTCTGCTAATCCTGTTACCAGTGGCTGCTGCCAGTGGCGAT
AAGTCGTGTCTTACCGGGTTGGACTCAAGACGATAGTTACCGGATAAGGCGCAGCGGTCGGGCTGAACGG
GGGGTTCGTGCACACAGCCCAGCTTGGAGCGAACGACCTACACCGAACTGAGATACCTACAGCGTGAGCT
ATGAGAAAGCGCCACGCTTCCCGAAGGGAGAAAGGCGGACAGGTATCCGGTAAGCGGCAGGGTCGGAACA
GGAGAGCGCACGAGGGAGCTTCCAGGGGGAAACGCCTGGTATCTTTATAGTCCTGTCGGGTTTCGCCACC
TCTGACTTGAGCGTCGATTTTTGTGATGCTCGTCAGGGGGGCGGAGCCTATGGAAAAACGCCAGCAACGC
GGCCTTTTTACGGTTCCTGGCCTTTTGCTGGCCTTTTGCTCACATGTTCTTTCCTGCGTTATCCCCTGAT
TCTGTGGATAACCGTATTACCGCCTTTGAGTGAGCTGATACCGCTCGCCGCAGCCGAACGACCGAGCGCA
GCGAGTCAGTGAGCGAGGAAGCGGAAGAGCGCCCAATACGCAAACCGCCTCTCCCCGCGCGTTGGCCGAT
TCATTAATGCAGCTGGCACGACAGGTTTCCCGACTGGAAAGCGGGCAGTGAGCGCAACGCAATTAATGTG
AGTTAGCTCACTCATTAGGCACCCCAGGCTTTACACTTTATGCTTCCGGCTCGTATGTTGTGTGGAATTG
TGAGCGGATAACAATTTCACACAGGAAACAGCTATGACCATGATTACGCCAAGCGCGCAATTAACCCTCA
CTAAAGGGAACAAAAGCTGGAGCTGCAAGCTTAATGTAGTCTTATGCAATACTCTTGTAGTCTTGCAACA
TGGTAACGATGAGTTAGCAACATGCCTTACAAGGAGAGAAAAAGCACCGTGCATGCCGATTGGTGGAAGT
AAGGTGGTACGATCGTGCCTTATTAGGAAGGCAACAGACGGGTCTGACATGGATTGGACGAACCACTGAA
TTGCCGCATTGCAGAGATATTGTATTTAAGTGCCTAGCTCGATACATAAACGGGTCTCTCTGGTTAGACC
AGATCTGAGCCTGGGAGCTCTCTGGCTAACTAGGGAACCCACTGCTTAAGCCTCAATAAAGCTTGCCTTG
AGTGCTTCAAGTAGTGTGTGCCCGTCTGTTGTGTGACTCTGGTAACTAGAGATCCCTCAGACCCTTTTAG
TCAGTGTGGAAAATCTCTAGCAGTGGCGCCCGAACAGGGACTTGAAAGCGAAAGGGAAACCAGAGGAGCT
CTCTCGACGCAGGACTCGGCTTGCTGAAGCGCGCACGGCAAGAGGCGAGGGGCGGCGACTGGTGAGTACG
CCAAAAATTTTGACTAGCGGAGGCTAGAAGGAGAGAGATGGGTGCGAGAGCGTCAGTATTAAGCGGGGGA
GAATTAGATCGCGATGGGAAAAAATTCGGTTAAGGCCAGGGGGAAAGAAAAAATATAAATTAAAACATAT
AGTATGGGCAAGCAGGGAGCTAGAACGATTCGCAGTTAATCCTGGCCTGTTAGAAACATCAGAAGGCTGT
AGACAAATACTGGGACAGCTACAACCATCCCTTCAGACAGGATCAGAAGAACTTAGATCATTATATAATA
CAGTAGCAACCCTCTATTGTGTGCATCAAAGGATAGAGATAAAAGACACCAAGGAAGCTTTAGACAAGAT
AGAGGAAGAGCAAAACAAAAGTAAGACCACCGCACAGCAAGCGGCCGCTGATCTTCAGACCTGGAGGAGG
AGATATGAGGGACAATTGGAGAAGTGAATTATATAAATATAAAGTAGTAAAAATTGAACCATTAGGAGTA
GCACCCACCAAGGCAAAGAGAAGAGTGGTGCAGAGAGAAAAAAGAGCAGTGGGAATAGGAGCTTTGTTCC
TTGGGTTCTTGGGAGCAGCAGGAAGCACTATGGGCGCAGCGTCAATGACGCTGACGGTACAGGCCAGACA
ATTATTGTCTGGTATAGTGCAGCAGCAGAACAATTTGCTGAGGGCTATTGAGGCGCAACAGCATCTGTTG
CAACTCACAGTCTGGGGCATCAAGCAGCTCCAGGCAAGAATCCTGGCTGTGGAAAGATACCTAAAGGATC
AACAGCTCCTGGGGATTTGGGGTTGCTCTGGAAAACTCATTTGCACCACTGCTGTGCCTTGGAATGCTAG
TTGGAGTAATAAATCTCTGGAACAGATTTGGAATCACACGACCTGGATGGAGTGGGACAGAGAAATTAAC
AATTACACAAGCTTAATACACTCCTTAATTGAAGAATCGCAAAACCAGCAAGAAAAGAATGAACAAGAAT
TATTGGAATTAGATAAATGGGCAAGTTTGTGGAATTGGTTTAACATAACAAATTGGCTGTGGTATATAAA
ATTATTCATAATGATAGTAGGAGGCTTGGTAGGTTTAAGAATAGTTTTTGCTGTACTTTCTATAGTGAAT
AGAGTTAGGCAGGGATATTCACCATTATCGTTTCAGACCCACCTCCCAACCCCGAGGGGACCCGACAGGC
CCGAAGGAATAGAAGAAGAAGGTGGAGAGAGAGACAGAGACAGATCCATTCGATTAGTGAACGGATCTCG
ACGGTATCGATCACGAGACTAGCCTCGAGCGGCCGCCCCCTTCACCGAGGGCCTATTTCCCATGATTCCT
TCATATTTGCATATACGATACAAGGCTGTTAGAGAGATAATTGGAATTAATTTGACTGTAAACACAAAGA
TATTAGTACAAAATACGTGACGTAGAAAGTAATAATTTCTTGGGTAGTTTGCAGTTTTAAAATTATGTTT
TAAAATGGACTATCATATGCTTACCGTAACTTGAAAGTATTTCGATTTCTTGGCTTTATATATCTTGTGG
AAAGGACGAAACACCGGGAAGAGTTTGTACAAATGATGCTCGAGCATCATTTGTACAAACTCTTCTTTTT
TGAATTCTCGACCTCGAGACAAATGGCAGTATTCATCCACAATTTTAAAAGAAAAGGGGGGATTGGGGGG
TACAGTGCAGGGGAAAGAATAGTAGACATAATAGCAACAGACATACAAACTAAAGAATTACAAAAACAAA
TTACAAAAATTCAAAATTTTCGGGTTTATTACAGGGACAGCAGAGATCCACTTTGGCCGCGGCTCGAGGG
GGTTGGGGTTGCGCCTTTTCCAAGGCAGCCCTGGGTTTGCGCAGGGACGCGGCTGCTCTGGGCGTGGTTC
CGGGAAACGCAGCGGCGCCGACCCTGGGTCTCGCACATTCTTCACGTCCGTTCGCAGCGTCACCCGGATC
TTCGCCGCTACCCTTGTGGGCCCCCCGGCGACGCTTCCTGCTCCGCCCCTAAGTCGGGAAGGTTCCTTGC
GGTTCGCGGCGTGCCGGACGTGACAAACGGAAGCCGCACGTCTCACTAGTACCCTCGCAGACGGACAGCG
CCAGGGAGCAATGGCAGCGCGCCGACCGCGATGGGCTGTGGCCAATAGCGGCTGCTCAGCAGGGCGCGCC
GAGAGCAGCGGCCGGGAAGGGGCGGTGCGGGAGGCGGGGTGTGGGGCGGTAGTGTGGGCCCTGTTCCTGC
CCGCGCGGTGTTCCGCATTCTGCAAGCCTCCGGAGCGCACGTCGGCAGTCGGCTCCCTCGTTGACCGAAT
CACCGACCTCTCTCCCCAGGGGGATCCACCGGAGCTTACCATGACCGAGTACAAGCCCACGGTGCGCCTC
GCCAC
